>Addgene plasmid #23621 | pDONR223-FN3K | depositor partial sequence | sequence record 10702 | Author sequence
ATGGAGCAGCTGCTGCGCGCCGAGCTGCGCACCGCGACCCTGCGGGCCTTCGGCGGCCCCGGCGCCGGCT
GCATCAGCGAGGGCCGAGCCTACGACACGGACGCAGGCCCAGTGTTCGTCAAAGTCAACCGCAGGACGCA
GGCCCGGCAGATGTTTGAGGGGGAGGTGGCCAGCCTGGAGGCCCTCCGGAGCACGGGCCTGGTGCGGGTG
CCGAGGCCCATGAAGGTCATCGACCTGCCGGGAGGTGGGGCCGCCTTTGTGATGGAGCATTTGAAGATGA
AGAGCTTGAGCAGTCAAGCATCAAAACTTGGAGAGCAGATGGCAGATTTGCATCTTTACAACCAGAAGCT
CAGGGAGAAGTTGAAGGAGGAGGAGAACACAGTGGGCCGAAGAGGTGAGGGTGCTGAGCCTCAGTATGTG
GACAAGTTCGGCTTCCACACGGTGACGTGCTGCGGCTTCATCCCGCAGGTGAATGAGTGGCAGGATGACT
GGCCGACCTTTTTCGCCCGGCACCGGCTCCAGGCGCAGCTGGACCTCATTGAGAAGGACTATGCTGACCG
AGAGGCACGAGAACTCTGGTCCCGGCTACAGGTGAAGATCCCGGATCTGTTTTGTGGCCTAGAGATTGTC
CCCGCGTTGCTCCACGGGGATCTCTGGTCGGGAAACGTGGCTGAGGACGACGTGGGGCCCATTATTTACG
ACCCGGCTTCCTTCTATGGCCATTCCGAGTTTGAACTGGCAATCGCCTTGATGTTTGGGGGGTTCCCCAG
ATCCTTCTTCACCGCCTACCACCGGAAGATCCCCAAGGCTCCGGGCTTCGACCAGCGGCTGCTGCTCTAC
CAGCTGTTTAACTACCTGAACCACTGGAACCACTTCGGGCGGGAGTACAGGAGCCCTTCGTTGGGCACCA
TGCGAAGGCTGCTCAAGTAG
