>Addgene plasmid #23621 | pDONR223-FN3K | addgene partial sequence | sequence record 29376 | 23621 with M13rev
GATTCAGCTGGAGGCAATAATGATTTTATTTTGACTGATAGTGACCTGTTCGTTGCAACAAATTGATAAG
CAATGCTTTCTTATAATGCCAACTTTGTACAAGAAAGTTGGGTACTTGAGCAGCCTTCGCATGGTGCCCA
ACGAAGGGCTCCTGTACTCCCGCCCGAAGTGGTTCCAGTGGTTCAGGTAGTTAAACAGCTGGTAGAGCAG
CAGCCGCTGGTCGAAGCCCGGAGCCTTGGGGATCTTCCGGTGGTAGGCGGTGAAGAAGGATCTGGGGAAC
CCCCCAAACATCAAGGCGATTGCCAGTTCAAACTCGGAATGGCCATAGAAGGAAGCCGGGTCGTAAATAA
TGGGCCCCACGTCGTCCTCAGCCACGTTTCCCGACCAGAGATCCCCGTGGAGCAACGCGGGGACAATCTC
TAGGCCACAAAACAGATCCGGGATCTTCACCTGTAGCCGGGACCAGAGTTCTCGTGCCTCTCGGTCAGCA
TAGTCCTTCTCAATGAGGTCCAGCTGCGCCTGGAGCCGGTGCCGGGCGAAAAAGGTCGGCCAGTCATCCT
GCCACTCATTCACCTGCGGGATGAAGCCGCAGCACGTCACCGTGTGGAAGCCGAACTTGTCCACATACTG
AGG
