[The description below was written by a language model from this plasmid's Addgene catalogue record.]
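Description:
pDONR223-FN3K is a Gateway entry-type clone built in the pDONR223 donor vector backbone (about 5 kb without insert), carrying the human FN3K open reading frame, which encodes fructosamine 3 kinase. The insert is roughly 930 bp and was introduced by Gateway recombination cloning, so it would be expected to sit between att recombination sites that allow its transfer into compatible destination vectors. No feature table accompanies the record, so the exact sites and the origin of replication are not itemised. The plasmid is maintained in E. coli as a high-copy replicon and is selected with spectinomycin. Priming sites for standard M13 forward and reverse primers flank the insert for sequence verification.

The key design point is that the ORF lacks a stop codon. This "open" configuration lets the coding sequence be recombined in frame into a destination vector that supplies a C-terminal epitope tag of choice together with the stop codon. The record names no promoter for expression in mammalian cells, and the depositors state explicitly that the plasmid should not be transfected directly; it serves as a shuttle and storage form for the ORF rather than as an expression construct. A companion set of lentiviral destination vectors (the pLX301–pLX304 series) is recommended for expressing the ORF in mammalian cells.

The clone belongs to a kit of ORFs associated with a study of kinase-driven resistance to RAF inhibition through MAP kinase pathway reactivation. This suggests its typical use is in gain-of-function expression screens or focused follow-up experiments after transfer into a suitable expression backbone.
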