Addgene plasmid #23621: pDONR223-FN3K
Depositing lab: William Hahn & David Root. Depositing organization: Dana-Farber Cancer Institute. Publication: COT drives resistance to RAF inhibition through MAP kinase pathway reactivation. Johannessen CM, Boehm JS, Kim SY, Thomas SR, Wardwell L, Johnson LA, Emery CM, Stransky N, Cogdill AP, Barretina J, Caponigro G, Hieronymus H, Murray RR, Salehi-Ashtiani K, Hill DE, Vidal M, Zhao JJ, Yang X, Alkan O, Kim S, Harris JL, Wilson CJ, Myer VE, Finan PM, Root DE, Roberts TM, Golub T, Flaherty KT, Dummer R, Weber BL, Sellers WR, Schlegel R, Wargo JA, Hahn WC, Garraway LA. Nature. 2010 Dec 16;468(7326):968-72. doi: 10.1038/nature09627 PubMed 21107320.
Backbone
  Vector backbone: pDONR223
  Backbone manufacturer: Invitrogen
  Backbone size w/o insert (bp): 5005
  Vector type: Gateway Donor vector
Growth in bacteria
  Bacterial resistance: Spectinomycin, 50 μg/mL
  Growth temperature: 37°C
  Growth strain: DH5alpha
  Copy number: High Copy
Gene/Insert
  Gene/Insert name: FN3K (alt name: fructosamine 3 kinase)
  Species: H. sapiens (human)
  Insert size (bp): 930
  Entrez Gene: FN3K
  Cloning method: Gateway Cloning
  Sequencing primers: 5′ M13pUC-fwd; 3′ M13rev
Terms and licenses: Academic/Nonprofit Terms; Industry Terms: Not Available to Industry
Depositor comments: The ORF has no Stop codon. This design enables easy recombination into a destination vector to add an epitope tag of choice and Stop codon to the ORF. Do NOT use this plasmid directly for transfections. A set of 4 custom lentiviral vectors is available ( pLX301 (http://www.addgene.org/25895/) , pLX302 (http://www.addgene.org/25896/) , pLX303 (http://www.addgene.org/25897/) , pLX304 (http://www.addgene.org/25890/) ) to be used to express these ORFs in mammalian cells. These plasmids are not included in the kit and must be ordered separately.
How to cite: pDONR223-FN3K was a gift from William Hahn & David Root (Addgene plasmid # 23621 ; http://n2t.net/addgene:23621 ; RRID:Addgene_23621)
